>Addgene plasmid #72986 | pBP-TL2 | depositor partial sequence | sequence record 133837 | Partial sequence between BsaI sites - Backbone pBP-RBS_H1
GGTCTCAGTACAGATCTAATAATTTTGTTTAACTTTGGGAGGATACATATGAGACC
