>Addgene plasmid #72986 | pBP-TL2 | addgene partial sequence | sequence record 140613 | RNAde-BB-2R 5'-attaccgcctttgagtgagc -3'
TCAGTGAGCGAGGAAGCCTGCATAACGCGAAGTAATCTTTTCGGTTTTAAAGAAAAAGGGCAGGGTGGTG
ACACCTTGCCCTTTTTTGCCGGACTGCAGCGTCTCTGGCAAACATATAAACGCAGAAAGGCCCACCCGAA
GGTGAGCCAGTGTGACTCTAGTAGAGAGCGTTCACCGACAAACAACAGATAAAACGAAAGGCCCAGTCTT
TCGACTGAGCCTTTCGTTTTATTTGATGCCTGGTCGATTATTTGTATAGTTCATCCATGCCATGTGTAAT
CCCAGCAGCTGTTACAAACTCAAGAAGGACCATGTGATCTCTCTTTTCGTTGGGATCTTTCGAAAGGGCA
GATTGTGTGGACAGGTAATGGTTGTCTGGTAAAAGGACAGGGCCATCGCCAATTGGAGTATTTTGTTGAT
AATGGTCTGCTAGTTGAACGCTTCCATCTTCAATGTTGTGTCTAATTTTGAAGTTAACTTTGATTCCATT
CTTTTGTTTGTCTGCCATGATGTATACATTGTGTGAGTTATAGTTGTATTCCAATTTGTGTCCAAGAATG
TTTCCATCTTCTTTAAAATCAATACCTTTTAACTCGATTCTATTAACAAGGGTATCACCTTCAAACTTGA
CTTCAGCACGTGTCTTGTAGTTCCCGTCATCTTTGAAAAATATAGTTCTTTCCTGTACATAACCTTCGGG
CATGGCACTCTTGAAAAAGTCATGCTGTTTCATATGATCTGGGTATCTCGCAAAGCATTGAACACCATAA
CCGAAAGTAGTGACAAGTGTTGGCCATGGAACAGGTAGTTT
