>Addgene plasmid #72986 | pBP-TL2 | addgene partial sequence | sequence record 140722 | RNAde-BB-1F 5'-tgccacctgacgtctaagaa-3'
ATAGGCGTATCACGAGGCAGAATTTCAGATAAAAAAAATCCTTAGCTTTCGCTAAGGATGATTTCTGGAA
TTCGCGGCCGCTTCTAGAACGTCTCAATCTCTATTTGACGGCTAGCTCAGTCCTAGGTACAGTGCTAGCG
GTCTCAGTACAGATCTAATAATTTTGTTTAACTTTGGGAGGATACATATGAGACCGCGTAAAGGAGAAGA
ACTTTTCACTGGAGTTGTCCCAATTCTTGTTGAATTAGATGGTGATGTTAATGGGCACAAATTTTCTGTC
AGTGGAGAGGGTGAAGGTGATGCAACATACGGAAAACTTACCCTTAAATTTATTTGCACTACTGGAAAAC
TACCTGTTCCATGGCCAACACTTGTCACTACTTTCGGTTATGGTGTTCAATGCTTTGCGAGATACCCAGA
TCATATGAAACAGCATGACTTTTTCAAGAGTGCCATGCCCGAAGGTTATGTACAGGAAAGAACTATATTT
TTCAAAGATGACGGGAACTACAAGACACGTGCTGAAGTCAAGTTTGAAGGTGATACCCTTGTTAATAGAA
TCGAGTTAAAAGGTATTGATTTTAAAGAAGATGGAAACATTCTTGGACACAAATTGGAATACAACTATAA
CTCACACAATGTATACATCATGGCAGACAAACAAAAGAATGGAATCAAAGTTAACTTCAAAATTAGACAC
AACATTGAAGATGGAAGCGTTCAACTAGCAGACCATTATCAACAAAATACTCCAATTGGCGATGGCCCTG
TCCTTTTACCAGACAACCATTACCTGTCCACACAATCTGCCCTTTCGAAAGATCCCAACGAAA
