[The description below was written by a language model from this plasmid's Addgene catalogue record.]
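Description:
pBP-TL2 is a basic-part plasmid from the EcoFlex kit, a MoClo-style modular cloning toolkit for synthetic biology in E. coli. It is built on the iGEM pSB1C3 backbone, a high-copy bacterial cloning vector of roughly 3 kb that is propagated in E. coli and selected with chloramphenicol. The chloramphenicol acetyltransferase (CAT) gene in this version carries a silent C435G nucleotide change that removes an internal BsmBI site. This kind of "domestication" matters in Golden Gate/MoClo systems, where Type IIS enzymes are used for hierarchical assembly and stray recognition sites in the backbone would lead to unwanted cleavage.

The payload is a single short synthetic regulatory element, a ribosome binding site designated H2 (listed as RBS_H2). It carries no coding sequence, promoter or reporter according to the record, so the plasmid is a storage and donor vector for a translation-initiation part, not an expression construct in its own right. In a MoClo workflow, a part of this type is released from its holding vector and joined in a defined order with promoter, coding sequence and terminator parts to make a transcription unit, and a choice among alternative RBS parts lets users adjust how a downstream gene is translated. The record does not state the relative strength of the H2 RBS, the flanking fusion overhangs or the cloning sites used, and no feature table is provided to confirm the detailed layout. Standard pSB1C3 flanking primer sites (VF2 and VR) are listed for sequence verification of the insert.
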