Addgene plasmid #72986: pBP-TL2
Purpose: RBS_H2
Depositing lab: Paul Freemont. Depositing organization: Imperial College London. Publication: EcoFlex: A Multifunctional MoClo Kit for E. coli Synthetic Biology. Moore SJ, Lai HE, Kelwick RJ, Chee SM, Bell DJ, Polizzi KM, Freemont PS. ACS Synth Biol. 2016 May 2. 10.1021/acssynbio.6b00031 PubMed 27096716.
Backbone
  Vector backbone: pSB1C3
  Backbone manufacturer: iGEM
  Backbone size w/o insert (bp): 3039
  Vector type: Synthetic Biology
Growth in bacteria
  Bacterial resistance: Chloramphenicol, 25 μg/mL
  Growth temperature: 37°C
  Growth strain: JM109
  Copy number: High Copy
Gene/Insert
  Gene/Insert name: H2 RBS
  Species: Synthetic
  Mutation: CAT gene - C435G (nucleotide) - silent mutagenesis to remove BsmBI site
  Cloning method: Restriction Enzyme; 5′ cloning site Unknown (unknown if destroyed); 3′ cloning site Unknown (unknown if destroyed)
  Sequencing primers: 5′ VF2 (5' tgccacctgacgtctaagaa 3'); 3′ VR (5' attaccgcctttgagtgagc 3')
Terms and licenses: Academic/Nonprofit Terms; Industry Terms: Not Available to Industry
How to cite: pBP-TL2 was a gift from Paul Freemont (Addgene plasmid # 72986 ; http://n2t.net/addgene:72986 ; RRID:Addgene_72986)
